>Addgene plasmid #154620 | pEPKKα2KN0093 | depositor full sequence | sequence record 299494 | pEPKKα2KN0093 sequence 7400 bps
CCGAATAGCATCGGTAACATGAGCAAAGTCTGCCGCCTTACAACGGCTCTCCCGCTGACGCCGTCCCGGA
CTGATGGGCTGCCTGTATCGAGTGGTGATTTTGTGCCGAGCTGCCGGTCGGGGAGCTGTTGGCTGGCTGG
TGGCAGGATATATTGTGGTGTAAACATAACAAGCTTCGTCTCAGGAGGTTATCACACTTGGTAATTTAGA
AGAAGAAACCCATAGGTTCTGTGGGTTTTTTGGGTAGAAGAAGAAACCCATAGGTTCTGTGGGTTTTTTG
GGTAGAAGAAGAAACCCATAGGTTCTGTGGGTTTTTTGGGTAGAAGAAGAAACCCATAGCTATATAATGA
GAAACAGGGGCAAATCCCCGAAAACAAATAACGCGAAGCAATGGTATTCACACTCGAAGATTTCGTTGGG
GACTGGCGACAGACAGCCGGCTACAACCTGGACCAAGTCCTTGAACAGGGAGGTGTGTCCAGTTTGTTTC
AGAATCTCGGGGTGTCCGTAACTCCGATCCAAAGGATTGTCCTGAGCGGTGAAAATGGGCTGAAGATCGA
CATCCATGTCATCATCCCGTATGAAGGTCTGAGCGGCGACCAAATGGGCCAGATCGAAAAAATTTTTAAG
GTGGTGTACCCTGTGGATGATCATCACTTTAAGGTGATCCTGCACTATGGCACACTGGTAATCGACGGGG
TTACGCCGAACATGATCGACTATTTCGGACGGCCGTATGAAGGCATCGCCGTGTTCGACGGCAAAAAGAT
CACTGTAACAGGGACCCTGTGGAACGGCAACAAAATTATCGACGAGCGCCTGATCAACCCCGACGGCTCC
CTGCTGTTCCGAGTAACCATCAACGGAGTGACCGGCTGGCGGCTGTGCGAACGCATTCTGGCTTCGGATT
ATAAGGACCATGACGGAGACTATAAGGACCATGACCTCGACGCTGCAGCAGCGGATTATAAGGACGATGA
CGATAAGTGAGCTTGATCCCCCGTCGACAGCTAGCTATATCATCAATTTATGTATTACACATAATATCGC
ACTCAGTCTTTCATCTACGGCAATGTACCAGCTGATATAATCAGTTATTGAAATATTTCTGAATTTAAAC
TTGCATCAATAAATTTATGTTTTTGCTTGGACTATAATACCTGACTTGTTATTTTATCAATAAATATTTA
AACTATATTTCTTTCAAGATCGCTGTCATGAGACGAAGCTTTGACAGGATATATTGGCGGGTAAACCTAA
GAGAAAAGAGCGTTTATTAGAATAATCGGATATTTAAAAGGGCGTGAAAAGGTTTATCCGTTCGTCCATT
TGTATGTGCATGCCAACCACAGGGTTCCCCTCGGGATCAAAGTACTTTGATCCAACCCCTCCGCTGCTAT
AGTGCAGTCGGCTTCTGACGTTCAGTGCAGCCGTCATCTGAAAACGACATGTCGCACAAGTCCTAAGTTA
CGCGACAGGCTGCCGCCCTGCCCTTTTCCTGGCGTTTTCTTGTCGCGTGTTTTAGTCGCATAAAGTAGAA
TACTTGCGACTAGAACCGGAGACATTACGCCATGAACAAGAGCGCCGCCGCTGGCCTGCTGGGCTATGCC
CGCGTCAGCACCGACGACCAGGACTTGACCAACCAACGGGCCGAACTGCACGCGGCCGGCTGCACCAAGC
TGTTTTCCGAGAAGATCACCGGCACCAGGCGCGACCGCCCGGAGCTGGCCAGGATGCTTGACCACCTACG
CCCTGGCGACGTTGTGACAGTGACCAGGCTAGACCGCCTGGCCCGCAGCACCCGCGACCTACTGGACATT
GCCGAGCGCATCCAGGAGGCCGGCGCGGGCCTGCGTAGCCTGGCAGAGCCGTGGGCCGACACCACCACGC
CGGCCGGCCGCATGGTGTTGACCGTGTTCGCCGGCATTGCCGAGTTCGAGCGTTCCCTAATCATCGACCG
CACCCGGAGCGGGCGCGAGGCCGCCAAGGCCCGAGGCGTGAAGTTTGGCCCCCGCCCTACCCTCACCCCG
GCACAGATCGCGCACGCCCGCGAGCTGATCGACCAGGAAGGCCGCACCGTGAAAGAGGCGGCTGCACTGC
TTGGCGTGCATCGCTCGACCCTGTACCGCGCACTTGAGCGCAGCGAGGAAGTGACGCCCACCGAGGCCAG
GCGGCGCGGTGCCTTCCGTGAGGACGCATTGACCGAGGCCGACGCCCTGGCGGCCGCCGAGAATGAACGC
CAAGAGGAACAAGCATGAAACCGCACCAGGACGGCCAGGACGAACCGTTTTTCATTACCGAAGAGATCGA
GGCGGAGATGATCGCGGCCGGGTACGTGTTCGAGCCGCCCGCGCACCTCTCAACCGTGCGGCTGCATGAA
ATCCTGGCCGGTTTGTCTGATGCCAAGCTGGCGGCCTGGCCGGCCAGCTTGGCCGCTGAAGAAACCGAGC
GCCGCCGTCTAAAAAGGTGATGTGTATTTGAGTAAAACAGCTTGCGTCATGCGGTCGCTGCGTATATGAT
CCGATGAGTAAATAAACAAATACGCAAGGGGAACGCATGAAGGTTATCGCTGTACTTAACCAGAAAGGCG
GGTCAGGCAAGACGACCATCGGAACCCATCTAGCCCGCGCCCTGCAACTCGCCGGGGCCGATGTTCTGTT
AGTCGATTCCGATCCCCAGGGCAGTGCCCGCGATTGGGCGGCCGTGCGGGAAGATCAACCGCTAACCGTT
GTCGGCATCGACCGCCCGACGATTGACCGCGACGTGAAGGCCATCGGCCGGCGCGACTTCGTAGTGATCG
ACGGAGCGCCCCAGGCGGCGGACTTGGCTGTGTCCGCGATCAAGGCAGCCGACTTCGTGCTGATTCCGGT
GCAGCCAAGCCCTTACGACATATGGGCCACCGCCGACCTGGTGGAGCTGGTTAAGCAGCGCATTGAGGTC
ACGGATGGAAGGCTACAAGCGGCCTTTGTCGTGTCGCGGGCGATCAAAGGCACGCGCATCGGCGGTGAGG
TTGCCGAGGCGCTGGCCGGGTACGAGCTGCCCATTCTTGAGTCCCGTATCACGCAGCGCGTGAGCTACCC
AGGCACTGCCGCCGCCGGCACAACCGTTCTTGAATCAGAACCCGAGGGCGACGCTGCCCGCGAGGTCCAG
GCGCTGGCCGCTGAAATTAAATCAAAACTCATTTGAGTTAATGAGGTAAAGAGAAAATGAGCAAAAGCAC
AAACACGCTAAGTGCCGGCCGTCCGAGCGCACGCAGCAGCAAGGCTGCAACGTTGGCCAGCCTGGCAGAC
ACGCCAGCCATGAAGCGGGTCAACTTTCAGTTGCCGGCGGAGGATCACACCAAGCTGAAGATGTACGCGG
TACGCCAAGGCAAGACCATTACCGAGCTGCTATCTGAATAGATCGCGCAGCTACCAGAGTAAATGAGCAA
ATGAATAAATGAGTAGATGAATTTTAGCGGCTAAAGGAGGCGGCATGGAAAATCAAGAACAACCAGGCAC
CGACGCCGTGGAATGCCCCATGTGTGGAGGAACGGGCGGTTGGCCAGGCGTAAGCGGCTGGGTTGTCTGC
CGGCCCTGCAATGGCACTGGAACCCCCAAGCCCGAGGAATCGGCGTGACGGTCGCAAACCATCCGGCCCG
GTACAAATCGGCGCGGCGCTGGGTGATGACCTGGTGGAGAAGTTGAAGGCCGCGCAGGCCGCCCAGCGGC
AACGCATCGAGGCAGAAGCACGCCCCGGTGAATCGTGGCAAGCGGCCGCTGATCGAATCCGCAAAGAATC
CCGGCAACCGCCGGCAGCCGGTGCGCCGTCGATTAGGAAGCCGCCCAAGGGCGACGAGCAACCAGATTTT
TTCGTTCCGATGCTCTATGACGTGGGCACCCGCGATAGTCGCAGCATCATGGACGTGGCCGTTTTCCGTC
TGTCGAAGCGTGACCGACGAGCTGGCGAGGTGATCCGCTACGAGCTTCCAGACGGGCACGTAGAGGTTTC
CGCAGGGCCGGCCGGCATGGCCAGTGTGTGGGATTACGACCTGGTACTGATGGCGGTTTCCCATCTAACC
GAATCCATGAACCGATACCGGGAAGGGAAGGGAGACAAGCCCGGCCGCGTGTTCCGTCCACACGTTGCGG
ACGTACTCAAGTTCTGCCGGCGAGCCGATGGCGGAAAGCAGAAAGACGACCTGGTAGAAACCTGCATTCG
GTTAAACACCACGCACGTTGCCATGCAGCGTACGAAGAAGGCCAAGAACGGCCGCCTGGTGACGGTATCC
GAGGGTGAAGCCTTGATTAGCCGCTACAAGATCGTAAAGAGCGAAACCGGGCGGCCGGAGTACATCGAGA
TCGAGCTAGCTGATTGGATGTACCGCGAGATCACAGAAGGCAAGAACCCGGACGTGCTGACGGTTCACCC
CGATTACTTTTTGATCGATCCCGGCATCGGCCGTTTTCTCTACCGCCTGGCACGCCGCGCCGCAGGCAAG
GCAGAAGCCAGATGGTTGTTCAAGACGATCTACGAACGCAGTGGCAGCGCCGGAGAGTTCAAGAAGTTCT
GTTTCACCGTGCGCAAGCTGATCGGGTCAAATGACCTGCCGGAGTACGATTTGAAGGAGGAGGCGGGGCA
GGCTGGCCCGATCCTAGTCATGCGCTACCGCAACCTGATCGAGGGCGAAGCATCCGCCGGTTCCTAATGT
ACGGAGCAGATGCTAGGGCAAATTGCCCTAGCAGGGGAAAAAGGTCGAAAAGGACTCTTTCCTGTGGATA
GCACGTACATTGGGAACCCAAAGCCGTACATTGGGAACCGGAACCCGTACATTGGGAACCCAAAGCCGTA
CATTGGGAACCGGTCACACATGTAAGTGACTGATATAAAAGAGAAAAAAGGCGATTTTTCCGCCTAAAAC
TCTTTAAAACTTATTAAAACTCTTAAAACCCGCCTGGCCTGTGCATAACTGTCTGGCCAGCGCACAGCCG
AAGAGCTGCAAAAAGCGCCTACCCTTCGGTCGCTGCGCTCCCTACGCCCCGCCGCTTCGCGTCGGCCTAT
CGCGGCCGCTGGCCGCTCAAAAATGGCTGGCCTACGGCCAGGCAATCTACCAGGGCGCGGACAAGCCGCG
CCGTCGCCACTCGACCGCCGGCGCCCACATCAAGGCACCCTGCCTCGCGCGTTTCGGTGATGACGGTGAA
AACCTCTGACACATGCAGCTCCCGGTGACGGTCACAGCTTGTCTGTAAGCGGATGCCGGGAGCAGACAAG
CCCGTCAGGGCGCGTCAGCGGGTGTTGGCGGGTGTCGGGGCGCAGCCATGACCCAGTCACGTAGCGATAG
CGGAGTGTATACTGGCTTAACTATGCGGCATCAGAGCAGATTGTACTGAGAGTGCACCATATGCGGTGTG
AAATACCGCACAGATGCGTAAGGAGAAAATACCGCATCAGGCGCTCTTCCGCTTCCTCGCTCACTGACTC
GCTGCGCTCGGTCGTTCGGCTGCGGCGAGCGGTATCAGCTCACTCAAAGGCGGTAATACGGTTATCCACA
GAATCAGGGGATAACGCAGGAAAGAACATGTGAGCAAAAGGCCAGCAAAAGGCCAGGAACCGTAAAAAGG
CCGCGTTGCTGGCGTTTTTCCATAGGCTCCGCCCCCCTGACGAGCATCACAAAAATCGACGCTCAAGTCA
GAGGTGGCGAAACCCGACAGGACTATAAAGATACCAGGCGTTTCCCCCTGGAAGCTCCCTCGTGCGCTCT
CCTGTTCCGACCCTGCCGCTTACCGGATACCTGTCCGCCTTTCTCCCTTCGGGAAGCGTGGCGCTTTCTC
ATAGCTCACGCTGTAGGTATCTCAGTTCGGTGTAGGTCGTTCGCTCCAAGCTGGGCTGTGTGCACGAACC
CCCCGTTCAGCCCGACCGCTGCGCCTTATCCGGTAACTATCGTCTTGAGTCCAACCCGGTAAGACACGAC
TTATCGCCACTGGCAGCAGCCACTGGTAACAGGATTAGCAGAGCGAGGTATGTAGGCGGTGCTACAGAGT
TCTTGAAGTGGTGGCCTAACTACGGCTACACTAGAAGGACAGTATTTGGTATCTGCGCTCTGCTGAAGCC
AGTTACCTTCGGAAAAAGAGTTGGTAGCTCTTGATCCGGCAAACAAACCACCGCTGGTAGCGGTGGTTTT
TTTGTTTGCAAGCAGCAGATTACGCGCAGAAAAAAAGGATCTCAAGAAGATCCTTTGATCTTTTCTACGG
GGTCTGACGCTCAGTGGAACGAAAACTCACGTTAAGGGATTTTGGTCATGCATTCTAGGTGATTAGAAAA
ACTCATCGAGCATCAAATGAAACTGCAATTTATTCATATCAGGATTATCAATACCATATTTTTGAAAAAG
CCGTTTCTGTAATGAAGGAGAAAACTCACCGAGGCAGTTCCATAGGATGGCAAGATCCTGGTATCGGTCT
GCGATTCCGACTCGTCCAACATCAATACAACCTATTAATTTCCCCTCGTCAAAAATAAGGTTATCAAGTG
AGAAATCACCATGAGTGACGACTGAATCCGGTGAGAATGGCAAAAGTTTATGCATTTCTTTCCAGACTTG
TTCAACAGGCCAGCCATTACGCTCGTCATCAAAATCACTCGCATCAACCAAACCGTTATTCATTCGTGAT
TGCGCCTGAGCGAGTCGAAATACGCGATCGCTGTTAAAAGGACAATTACAAACAGGAATCGAATGCAACC
GGCGCAGGAACACTGCCAGCGCATCAACAATATTTTCACCTGAATCAGGATATTCTTCTAATACCTGGAA
TGCTGTTTTCCCTGGGATCGCAGTGGTGAGTAACCATGCATCATCAGGAGTACGGATAAAATGCTTGATG
GTCGGAAGAGGCATAAATTCCGTCAGCCAGTTTAGTCTGACCATCTCATCTGTAACATCATTGGCAACGC
TACCTTTGCCATGTTTCAGAAACAACTCTGGCGCATCGGGCTTCCCATACAATCGGTAGATTGTCGCACC
TGATTGCCCGACATTATCGCGAGCCCATTTATACCCATATAAATCAGCATCCATGTTGGAATTTAATCGC
GGCCTTGAGCAAGACGTTTCCCGTTGAATATGGCTCATAACAGAACTTATTATTTCCTTCCTCTTTTCTA
CAGTATTTAAAGATACCCCAAGAAGCTAATTATAACAAGACGAACTCCAATTCACTGTTCCTTGCATTCT
AAAACCTTAAATACCAGAAAACAGCTTTTTCAAAGTTGTTTTCAAAGTTGGCGTATAACATAGTATCGAC
GGAGCCGATTTTGAAACCGCGGTGATCACAGGCAGCAACGCTCTGTCATCGTTACAATCAACATGCTACC
CTCCGCGAGATCATCCGTGTTTCAAACCCGGCAGCTTAGTTGCCGTTCTT
Features (pLannotate 1.2.2; 12 found; start..end, strand, type, name):
    141..165     +  misc_feature   LB T-DNA repeat: left border repeat from nopaline C58 T-DNA
    391..902     +  CDS            Nluc (fragment): NanoLuc® luciferase human codon-optimized
   1010..1210    +  terminator     gene 7 terminator: transcription terminator for octopine-type Ti plasmid gene 7
   1232..1256    +  misc_feature   RB T-DNA repeat: right border repeat from nopaline C58 T-DNA
   1596..1997    +  CDS            Y4CG_SINFN (fragment): Protein inferred from homology: Swiss-Prot protein existence level 3. From Sinorhizobium fredii (strain NBRC 101917 / NGR234).
   2557..3186    +  CDS            pVS1 StaA: stability protein from the Pseudomonas plasmid pVS1 (Heeb et al., 2000)
   3619..4687    +  CDS            pVS1 RepA (fragment): replication protein from the Pseudomonas plasmid pVS1 (Heeb et al., 2000)
   4753..4947    +  rep_origin     pVS1 oriV: origin of replication for the Pseudomonas plasmid pVS1 (Heeb et al., 2000)
   5150..5189    +  CDS            rop (fragment): Rop protein, which maintains plasmids at low copy number; rop
   5291..5431    +  misc_feature   bom: basis of mobility region from pBR322
   5617..6205    -  rep_origin     ori: high-copy-number ColE1/pMB1/pBR322/pUC origin of replication
   6293..7108    -  CDS            KanR: aminoglycoside phosphotransferase; aph(3')-Ia; confers resistance to kanamycin in bacteria or G418 (Geneticin®) in eukaryotes
