[The description below was written by a language model from this plasmid's Addgene catalogue record and pLannotate feature annotations shown in this document.]
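Description:
pEPKKα2KN0093 is a GoldenBraid level α binary plasmid carrying a single luciferase reporter transcription unit for use in plants. It is built on the pDGB3 α2 backbone (the record renders the backbone name with a garbled character) and is catalogued as a synthetic biology vector. The 7.4 kb sequence has the layout of an Agrobacterium binary vector. Left and right border repeats from nopaline C58 T-DNA flank the payload. The backbone outside the borders carries the pVS1 origin with its RepA replication and StaA stability genes, which maintain the plasmid in Agrobacterium. A ColE1/pMB1-type high-copy origin with the pBR322 bom region supports propagation in E. coli. Bacterial selection is by kanamycin, through an aph(3')-Ia gene. No plant selectable marker is annotated between the borders.

The insert is described as MinSyn_066::LucN::Flag::g7T. MinSyn_066 is a minimal synthetic plant promoter that drives NanoLuc luciferase fused to a FLAG epitope tag, and transcription ends at the terminator of the octopine-type Ti plasmid gene 7. The feature table annotates the NanoLuc coding region and the gene 7 terminator. It does not annotate the promoter or the FLAG tag, although the unannotated stretch between the left border and the luciferase is where the promoter would be expected to lie. The cassette was assembled by BsaI Golden Gate cloning, which destroyed the flanking sites.

The associated work concerns the rational design of minimal synthetic promoters for plants, so the construct serves to measure the activity of the MinSyn_066 promoter through NanoLuc luminescence. As a level α part, it can also be combined with other transcription units in higher-order GoldenBraid assemblies.
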