Addgene plasmid #154620: pEPKKα2KN0093
Purpose: GoldenBraid level α luciferase reporter
Depositing lab: Nicola Patron. Depositing organization: Earlham Institute. Publication: Rational design of minimal synthetic promoters for plants. Cai YM, Kallam K, Tidd H, Gendarini G, Salzman A, Patron NJ. Nucleic Acids Res. 2020 Aug 28. pii: 5897334. doi: 10.1093/nar/gkaa682. PubMed 32856047.
Backbone
  Vector backbone: pDGB3_?2
  Vector type: Synthetic Biology
Growth in bacteria
  Bacterial resistance: Kanamycin, 50 μg/mL
  Growth temperature: 37°C
  Growth strain: NEB Stable
  Copy number: High Copy
Gene/Insert
  Gene/Insert name: MinSyn_066 Nanoluc expression cassette [MinSyn_066::LucN::Flag::g7T]
  Species: Synthetic
  Cloning method: Restriction Enzyme; 5′ cloning site BsaI (destroyed during cloning); 3′ cloning site BsaI (destroyed during cloning)
Terms and licenses: Academic/Nonprofit Terms; Industry Terms: Not Available to Industry
Depositor comments: Please visit https://www.biorxiv.org/content/10.1101/2020.05.14.095406v1 for bioRxiv preprint.
How to cite: pEPKKα2KN0093 was a gift from Nicola Patron (Addgene plasmid # 154620 ; http://n2t.net/addgene:154620 ; RRID:Addgene_154620)
